Addgene plasmid #226273: pRS315-SEC22-NCYC110
Purpose: Plasmid expressing the SEC22 allele from NCYC110, under control of its native promoter
Depositing lab: Jolanda Van Leeuwen. Depositing organization: Universite de Lausanne (UNIL). Publication: Genetic suppression interactions are highly conserved across genetically diverse yeast isolates. Paltenghi C, van Leeuwen J. G3 (Bethesda). 2025 Mar 3:jkaf047. doi: 10.1093/g3journal/jkaf047. PubMed 40037589.
Backbone
  Vector backbone: pRS315
  Backbone manufacturer: Sikorski and Hieter, 1989, Genetics
  Backbone size w/o insert (bp): 6018
  Vector type: Yeast Expression
  Selectable markers: LEU2
Growth in bacteria
  Bacterial resistance: Ampicillin, 100 μg/mL
  Growth temperature: 37°C
  Growth strain: DH5alpha
  Copy number: High Copy
Gene/Insert
  Gene/Insert name: SEC22 (alt name: YLR268W)
  Species: S. cerevisiae (budding yeast)
  Entrez Gene: SEC22 (a.k.a. YLR268W, SLY2, TS26, TSL26)
  Cloning method: Other
Terms and licenses: Academic/Nonprofit Terms; Industry Terms: Not Available to Industry
Depositor comments: Please visit https://doi.org/10.1101/2024.08.28.610086 for bioRxiv preprint.
How to cite: pRS315-SEC22-NCYC110 was a gift from Jolanda Van Leeuwen (Addgene plasmid # 226273 ; http://n2t.net/addgene:226273 ; RRID:Addgene_226273)
