[The description below was written by a language model from this plasmid's Addgene catalogue record and pLannotate feature annotations shown in this document.]
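Description:
pRS315-SEC22-NCYC110 is a yeast–E. coli shuttle plasmid built on the pRS315 backbone, a centromeric vector of the pRS series. In E. coli it replicates from a high-copy ColE1/pUC-type origin and is selected through the AmpR β-lactamase gene. In Saccharomyces cerevisiae it is maintained by a CEN6/ARS element, which gives stable, low-copy, chromosome-like segregation, and is selected by complementation of leucine auxotrophy with the LEU2 marker expressed from its own promoter. The backbone also retains the pBluescript-derived features typical of this series: an f1 origin for single-stranded DNA production, the lac promoter/operator with a lacZα fragment interrupted by the cloning site, and flanking T3 and T7 promoters.

The insert, cloned between the T3 and T7 promoters, is a genomic segment of the SEC22 locus (YLR268W) taken from the S. cerevisiae isolate NCYC110. The full sequence is 7,511 nt, so the insert accounts for roughly 1.5 kb beyond the 6,018 bp backbone. SEC22 encodes a SNARE protein involved in fusion of ER-derived transport vesicles with the Golgi and in retrograde Golgi-to-ER traffic. The annotated coding sequence is flanked by fragments of the neighbouring open reading frames (BOP2 on the upstream side and the uncertain ORF YLR269C downstream), which is consistent with expression being driven by the native SEC22 promoter and terminator regions rather than a heterologous promoter; no epitope tags or reporters are annotated. The record does not list which sequence differences distinguish the NCYC110 allele from the reference strain.

According to the associated publication title, the plasmid comes from work on the conservation of genetic suppression interactions across diverse yeast isolates. It is suited to expressing this natural SEC22 variant at near-physiological levels, for example in complementation or allele-comparison experiments.
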