Features (pLannotate 1.2.2; 23 found; start..end, strand, type, name):
      1..589     +  rep_origin     ori: high-copy-number ColE1/pMB1/pBR322/pUC origin of replication
    772..864     +  CDS            lacI (fragment): lac repressor; lacI; The lac repressor binds to the lac operator to inhibit transcription in E. coli. This inhibition can be relieved by adding lactose or isopropyl-β-D-thiogalactopyranoside (IPTG).
    877..898     +  protein_bind   CAP binding site: CAP binding activates transcription in the presence of cAMP. E. coli catabolite activator protein
    913..943     +  promoter       lac promoter: promoter for the E. coli lac operon
    951..967     +  protein_bind   lac operator: The lac repressor binds to the lac operator to inhibit transcription in E. coli. This inhibition can be relieved by adding lactose or isopropyl-β-D-thiogalactopyranoside (IPTG). lac repressor encoded by lacI
   1012..1030    +  promoter       T3 promoter: promoter for bacteriophage T3 RNA polymerase
   1058..1201    +  CDS            YL269_YEAST (fragment): Protein uncertain: Swiss-Prot protein existence level 5. From Saccharomyces cerevisiae (strain ATCC 204508 / S288c) (Baker's yeast).
   1229..1870    -  CDS            SEC22: SEC22_YEAST - Also known as SLY2, TSL26. Experimental evidence at protein level: Swiss-Prot protein existence level 1. Nonessential SNARE involved in targeting and fusion of ER- derived transport vesicles with the Golgi complex as well as Golgi- derived retrograde transport vesicles with the ER. From Saccharomyces cerevisiae (strain ATCC 204508 / S288c) (Baker's yeast).
   2149..2616    -  CDS            BOP2 (fragment): BOP2_YEAST - Experimental evidence at protein level: Swiss-Prot protein existence level 1. From Saccharomyces cerevisiae (strain ATCC 204508 / S288c) (Baker's yeast).
   2618..2654    -  misc_feature   MCS (fragment): pBluescript multiple cloning site
   2663..2681    -  promoter       T7 promoter: promoter for bacteriophage T7 RNA polymerase
   2684..2841    +  CDS            lacZα (fragment): LacZα fragment of β-galactosidase; lacZ fragment
   2845..3273    +  rep_origin     f1 ori (sequence partly withheld): f1 bacteriophage origin of replication; arrow indicates direction of (+) strand synthesis
   3301..3353    -  misc_feature   bom (fragment): basis of mobility region from pBR322
   3384..3461    +  CDS            YO192_YEAST (fragment): Experimental evidence at protein level: Swiss-Prot protein existence level 1. From Saccharomyces cerevisiae (strain ATCC 204508 / S288c) (Baker's yeast).
   3601..4008    +  promoter       LEU2 promoter: S. cerevisiae LEU2
   4009..5103    +  CDS            LEU2: 3-isopropylmalate dehydrogenase, required for leucine biosynthesis; S. cerevisiae LEU2; yeast auxotrophic marker
   5465..5581    -  CDS            NFS1 (fragment): NFS1_YEAST - Also known as SPL1 From Saccharomyces cerevisiae (strain ATCC 204508 / S288c) (Baker's yeast).
   5580..5630    -  misc_feature   bom (fragment): basis of mobility region from pBR322
   5732..5767    -  CDS            rop (fragment): Rop protein, which maintains plasmids at low copy number; rop
   5836..6339    -  misc_feature   CEN/ARS: S. cerevisiae CEN6 centromere fused to an autonomously replicating sequence
   6376..6480    +  promoter       AmpR promoter: bla
   6481..7341    +  CDS            AmpR: β-lactamase; bla; confers resistance to ampicillin, carbenicillin, and related antibiotics
>Addgene plasmid #226273 | pRS315-SEC22-NCYC110 | addgene full sequence | sequence record 450713 | Addgene NGS Result
TTGAGATCCTTTTTTTCTGCGCGTAATCTGCTGCTTGCAAACAAAAAAACCACCGCTACCAGCGGTGGTT
TGTTTGCCGGATCAAGAGCTACCAACTCTTTTTCCGAAGGTAACTGGCTTCAGCAGAGCGCAGATACCAA
ATACTGTTCTTCTAGTGTAGCCGTAGTTAGGCCACCACTTCAAGAACTCTGTAGCACCGCCTACATACCT
CGCTCTGCTAATCCTGTTACCAGTGGCTGCTGCCAGTGGCGATAAGTCGTGTCTTACCGGGTTGGACTCA
AGACGATAGTTACCGGATAAGGCGCAGCGGTCGGGCTGAACGGGGGGTTCGTGCACACAGCCCAGCTTGG
AGCGAACGACCTACACCGAACTGAGATACCTACAGCGTGAGCTATGAGAAAGCGCCACGCTTCCCGAAGG
GAGAAAGGCGGACAGGTATCCGGTAAGCGGCAGGGTCGGAACAGGAGAGCGCACGAGGGAGCTTCCAGGG
GGAAACGCCTGGTATCTTTATAGTCCTGTCGGGTTTCGCCACCTCTGACTTGAGCGTCGATTTTTGTGAT
GCTCGTCAGGGGGGCGGAGCCTATGGAAAAACGCCAGCAACGCGGCCTTTTTACGGTTCCTGGCCTTTTG
CTGGCCTTTTGCTCACATGTTCTTTCCTGCGTTATCCCCTGATTCTGTGGATAACCGTATTACCGCCTTT
GAGTGAGCTGATACCGCTCGCCGCAGCCGAACGACCGAGCGCAGCGAGTCAGTGAGCGAGGAAGCGGAAG
AGCGCCCAATACGCAAACCGCCTCTCCCCGCGCGTTGGCCGATTCATTAATGCAGCTGGCACGACAGGTT
TCCCGACTGGAAAGCGGGCAGTGAGCGCAACGCAATTAATGTGAGTTAGCTCACTCATTAGGCACCCCAG
GCTTTACACTTTATGCTTCCGGCTCGTATGTTGTGTGGAATTGTGAGCGGATAACAATTTCACACAGGAA
ACAGCTATGACCATGATTACGCCAAGCTCGAAATTAACCCTCACTAAAGGGAACAAAAGCTGGGTACCGG
GCCCCCCCAAAGACTCCCTAAAAAGTGCAGGTGCGGCGGGTCACCCGCCAGCTTGCCTGAAAAATACGTA
ATTATGTCAAATAAATTGCCATACTATACTAATACTGAACTAGACTATGTTATACACTTGGACCAAATTG
ATCGGGATTTGTGATGTGGGATGATGGGGTGACGTCTATTTGAGGAAGATCCACCAGAAGAGAAAGACGA
AAAAGAAAGCGACAATGACAATAGGAGCATATTGGCTGATCAAGAGATCGAAGTTGATCTTTTGCGCGGA
CTTTCTGTACCTTTTGGATGTTTCTTTCAAAGAAGAACTCATGTCACTCATTTTATCGAGAGAATCTCCC
CTGTAAAGTAGGTCTTCGATGTTCTTGGACATGATTTGCTTGACACCTACAAGCTCTTGGTTTAGTTGGT
CCAAATTGTCCTGAACTTTCTTATCACTGTATGACTTTTTTGTCATCTGTAGAAAGTTATCAAAGTTTAC
AAACTGGTATGGTCTTACGCTAGGCTTGGGGTACTCATTAGCAAATGAGTGTTCAAATTCTTGCGCTATA
TCGTTAAGGTATGAGAATGCTAAGTTTCTTGGGTATCCAGATTCGCAAATGACGAAGTAGTACACCATGG
ATTTCTTCAAATAATGGATCTCAAAGGAGCCACTTTCCAAAGTAGCCTCCGTGGCAGACTGTGGTGTCAA
TCTGGAAACGACGATTTTCACCTTTTGCTTTTGTTCAAATAATGAGGGATCATTTTCGTTGTCCACAGAC
GTACAAAGAGGCAGCCCATCTTCTCTGTAGATTAGTGTTGACTTTATCATCCCTACTTAATTGTGAGTGT
GTAACGGGGTGTCACTGTCAGGGTTTTTGTTGGTTTTGGGTAATAATAGGTTGTAGATATATTATATTAC
ATGGGCTCTACTTGTTTATCTTCTATGGTAGAAAAAGACCGAAAAATGAAAACAAAAAGCGTTGAGGATT
TATTGCTAAAAAAAAATTCGTTTATGACGTCTCTTATTAGATAAATCAAGTGATAACTAGAGAAATTTAT
TTAATTATATATGCTAGTACAACACGTTTGGTTGAAAATTAGACCTCAAACCACGACAAACTTCTGTCTT
ATATCGAAGAAAGTTGGGAAACTCTCCCGCAGGTCCAGATTTGGTAAATGGTCTTGTAGGTTACTGATAT
TAAGAACGTAGTTAGAGTCGTCCTCTAATTGAGCAAATCCCAATTTCTTGCATTGTGGTAGTTCATTCCA
TGAAGTGAACTCTATACAACTCATATCATTTGACGCTTGTTTTTGGTGTTGGGTGGTGTCGCAAAGGGTA
TTGTTGATGAACAGTTCCTGCAGATTTGGTAGGTAAAATCCCTGGATTCGGATGGACGAACATTTTTCAA
TACGTGTGATTTTGACAGTGAGCGATCTTAAAGAGTTGTTCTTCAAGCAAATCATTGGCCTCTTTAAATG
GTGTCTTTGTTTGAAGGTATCATCGCTAAATGAAGAAGTAAAGGGGATCCAGTTGATTATTTGAGTTTTT
TCTACCCCCTCAGGTATCAACTTGACTCACTAGTTCTAGAGCGGCCGCCACCGCGGTGGAGCTCCAATTC
GCCCTATAGTGAGTCGTATTACAATTCACTGGCCGTCGTTTTACAACGTCGTGACTGGGAAAACCCTGGC
GTTACCCAACTTAATCGCCTTGCAGCACATCCCCCTTTCGCCAGCTGGCGTAATAGCGAAGAGGCCCGCA
CCGATCGCCCTTCCCAACAGTTGCGCAGCCTGAATGGCGAATGG
[124 nt withheld, positions 2845-2968]
C
[91 nt withheld, positions 2970-3060]
A
[49 nt withheld, positions 3062-3110]
CCTTTGACGTTGGAGTCCACGTTCTTT
[37 nt withheld, positions 3138-3174]
ACCCTATCTCGGTCTATTCTTTTGATTTATAAGGGATTTTGCCGATTTCGGCCTATTGGTTAAAAAATGA
GCTGATTTAACAAAAATTTAACGCGAATTTTAACAAAATATTAACGCTTACAATTTCCTGATGCGGTATT
TTCTCCTTACGCATCTGTGCGGTATTTCACACCGCATATCGACCGGTCGAGGAGAACTTCTAGTATATCT
ACATACCTAATATTATTGCCTTATTAAAAATGGAATCCCAACAATTACATCAAAATCCACATTCTCTTCA
AAATCAATTGTCCTGTACTTCCTTGTTCATGTGTGTTCAAAAACGTTATATTTATAGGATAATTATACTC
TATTTCTCAACAAGTAATTGGTTGTTTGGCCGAGCGGTCTAAGGCGCCTGATTCAAGAAATATCTTGACC
GCAGTTAACTGTGGGAATACTCAGGTATCGTAAGATGCAAGAGTTCGAATCTCTTAGCAACCATTATTTT
TTTCCTCAACATAACGAGAACACACAGGGGCGCTATCGCACAGAATCAAATTCGATGACTGGAAATTTTT
TGTTAATTTCAGAGGTCGCCTGACGCATATACCTTTTTCAACTGAAAAATTGGGAGAAAAAGGAAAGGTG
AGAGCGCCGGAACCGGCTTTTCATATAGAATAGAGAAGCGTTCATGACTAAATGCTTGCATCACAATACT
TGAAGTTGACAATATTATTTAAGGACCTATTGTTTTTTCCAATAGGTGGTTAGCAATCGTCTTACTTTCT
AACTTTTCTTACCTTTTACATTTCAGCAATATATATATATATATTTCAAGGATATACCATTCTAATGTCT
GCCCCTAAGAAGATCGTCGTTTTGCCAGGTGACCACGTTGGTCAAGAAATCACAGCCGAAGCCATTAAGG
TTCTTAAAGCTATTTCTGATGTTCGTTCCAATGTCAAGTTCGATTTCGAAAATCATTTAATTGGTGGTGC
TGCTATCGATGCTACAGGTGTTCCACTTCCAGATGAGGCGCTGGAAGCCTCCAAGAAGGCTGATGCCGTT
TTGTTAGGTGCTGTGGGTGGTCCTAAATGGGGTACCGGTAGTGTTAGACCTGAACAAGGTTTACTAAAAA
TCCGTAAAGAACTTCAATTGTACGCCAACTTAAGACCATGTAACTTTGCATCCGACTCTCTTTTAGACTT
ATCTCCAATCAAGCCACAATTTGCTAAAGGTACTGACTTCGTTGTTGTCAGAGAATTAGTGGGAGGTATT
TACTTTGGTAAGAGAAAGGAAGACGATGGTGATGGTGTCGCTTGGGATAGTGAACAATACACCGTTCCAG
AAGTGCAAAGAATCACAAGAATGGCCGCTTTCATGGCCCTACAACATGAGCCACCATTGCCTATTTGGTC
CTTGGATAAAGCTAATGTTTTGGCCTCTTCAAGATTATGGAGAAAAACTGTGGAGGAAACCATCAAGAAC
GAATTCCCTACATTGAAGGTTCAACATCAATTGATTGATTCTGCCGCCATGATCCTAGTTAAGAACCCAA
CCCACCTAAATGGTATTATAATCACCAGCAACATGTTTGGTGATATCATCTCCGATGAAGCCTCCGTTAT
CCCAGGTTCCTTGGGTTTGTTGCCATCTGCGTCCTTGGCCTCTTTGCCAGACAAGAACACCGCATTTGGT
TTGTACGAACCATGCCACGGTTCTGCTCCAGATTTGCCAAAGAATAAGGTCAACCCTATCGCCACTATCT
TGTCTGCTGCAATGATGTTGAAATTGTCATTGAACTTGCCTGAAGAAGGTAAGGCCATTGAAGATGCAGT
TAAAAAGGTTTTGGATGCAGGTATCAGAACTGGTGATTTAGGTGGTTCCAACAGTACCACCGAAGTCGGT
GATGCTGTCGCCGAAGAAGTTAAGAAAATCCTTGCTTAAAAAGATTCTCTTTTTTTATGATATTTGTACA
TAAACTTTATAAATGAAATTCATAATAGAAACGACACGAAATTACAAAATGGAATATGTTCATAGGGTAG
ACGAAACTATATACGCAATCTACATACATTTATCAAGAAGGAGAAAAAGGAGGATGTAAAGGAATACAGG
TAAGCAAATTGATACTAATGGCTCAACGTGATAAGGAAAAAGAATTGCACTTTAACATTAATATTGACAA
GGAGGAGGGCACCACACAAAAAGTTAGGTGTAACAGAAAATCATGAAACTATGATTCCTAATTTATATAT
TGGAGGATTTTCTCTAAAAAAAAAAAAATACAACAAATAAAAAACACTCAATGACCTGACCATTTGATGG
AGTTTAAGTCAATACCTTCTTGAACCATTTCCCATAATGGTGAAAGTTCCCTCAAGAATTTTACTCTGTC
AGAAACGGCCTTAACGACGTAGTCGATATGGTGCACTCTCAGTACAATCTGCTCTGATGCCGCATAGTTA
AGCCAGCCCCGACACCCGCCAACACCCGCTGACGCGCCCTGACGGGCTTGTCTGCTCCCGGCATCCGCTT
ACAGACAAGCTGTGACCGTCTCCGGGAGCTGCATGTGTCAGAGGTTTTCACCGTCATCACCGAAACGCGC
GAGACGAAAGGGCCTCGTGATACGCCTATTTTTATAGGTTAATGTCATGATAATAATGGTTTCTTAGGAC
GGATCGCTTGCCTGTAACTTACACGCGCCTCGTATCTTTTAATGATGGAATAATTTGGGAATTTACTCTG
TGTTTATTTATTTTTATGTTTTGTATTTGGATTTTAGAAAGTAAATAAAGAAGGTAGAAGAGTTACGGAA
TGAAGAAAAAAAAATAAACAAAGGTTTAAAAAATTTCAACAAAAAGCGTACTTTACATATATATTTATTA
GACAAGAAAAGCAGATTAAATAGATATACATTCGATTAACGATAAGTAAAATGTAAAATCACAGGATTTT
CGTGTGTGGTCTTCTACACAGACAAGATGAAACAATTCGGCATTAATACCTGAGAGCAGGAAGAGCAAGA
TAAAAGGTAGTATTTGTTGGCGATCCCCCTAGAGTCTTTTACATCTTCGGAAAACAAAAACTATTTTTTC
TTTAATTTCTTTTTTTACTTTCTATTTTTAATTTATATATTTATATTAAAAAATTTAAATTATAATTATT
TTTATAGCACGTGATGAAAAGGACCCAGGTGGCACTTTTCGGGGAAATGTGCGCGGAACCCCTATTTGTT
TATTTTTCTAAATACATTCAAATATGTATCCGCTCATGAGACAATAACCCTGATAAATGCTTCAATAATA
TTGAAAAAGGAAGAGTATGAGTATTCAACATTTCCGTGTCGCCCTTATTCCCTTTTTTGCGGCATTTTGC
CTTCCTGTTTTTGCTCACCCAGAAACGCTGGTGAAAGTAAAAGATGCTGAAGATCAGTTGGGTGCACGAG
TGGGTTACATCGAACTGGATCTCAACAGCGGTAAGATCCTTGAGAGTTTTCGCCCCGAAGAACGTTTTCC
AATGATGAGCACTTTTAAAGTTCTGCTATGTGGCGCGGTATTATCCCGTATTGACGCCGGGCAAGAGCAA
CTCGGTCGCCGCATACACTATTCTCAGAATGACTTGGTTGAGTACTCACCAGTCACAGAAAAGCATCTTA
CGGATGGCATGACAGTAAGAGAATTATGCAGTGCTGCCATAACCATGAGTGATAACACTGCGGCCAACTT
ACTTCTGACAACGATCGGAGGACCGAAGGAGCTAACCGCTTTTTTGCACAACATGGGGGATCATGTAACT
CGCCTTGATCGTTGGGAACCGGAGCTGAATGAAGCCATACCAAACGACGAGCGTGACACCACGATGCCTG
TAGCAATGGCAACAACGTTGCGCAAACTATTAACTGGCGAACTACTTACTCTAGCTTCCCGGCAACAATT
AATAGACTGGATGGAGGCGGATAAAGTTGCAGGACCACTTCTGCGCTCGGCCCTTCCGGCTGGCTGGTTT
ATTGCTGATAAATCTGGAGCCGGTGAGCGTGGGTCTCGCGGTATCATTGCAGCACTGGGGCCAGATGGTA
AGCCCTCCCGTATCGTAGTTATCTACACGACGGGGAGTCAGGCAACTATGGATGAACGAAATAGACAGAT
CGCTGAGATAGGTGCCTCACTGATTAAGCATTGGTAACTGTCAGACCAAGTTTACTCATATATACTTTAG
ATTGATTTAAAACTTCATTTTTAATTTAAAAGGATCTAGGTGAAGATCCTTTTTGATAATCTCATGACCA
AAATCCCTTAACGTGAGTTTTCGTTCCACTGAGCGTCAGACCCCGTAGAAAAGATCAAAGGATCTTC
